>Addgene plasmid #105982 | pAAV.hSyn.FLEX.FAPdL5-POST-T2A-dTomato.FLEX.WPRE.SV40 | addgene full sequence | sequence record 235274 | Addgene NGS Result
GCTGCGCGCTCGCTCGCTCACTGAGGCCGCCCGGGCAAAGCCCGGGCGTCGGGCGACCTTTGGTCGCCCG
GCCTCAGTGAGCGAGCGAGCGCGCAGAGAGGGAGTGGCCAACTCCATCACTAGGGGTTCCTTGTAGTTAA
TGATTAACCCGCCATGCTACTTATCTACGTAGCCATGCTCTAGGAAGATCTCTGCAGAGGGCCCTGCGTA
TGAGTGCAAGTGGGTTTTAGGACCAGGATGAGGCGGGGTGGGGGTGCCTACCTGACGACCGACCCCGACC
CACTGGACAAGCACCCAACCCCCATTCCCCAAATTGCGCATCCCCTATCAGAGAGGGGGAGGGGAAACAG
GATGCGGCGAGGCGCGTGCGCACTGCCAGCTTCAGCACCGCGGACAGTGCCTTCGCCCCCGCCTGGCGGC
GCGCGCCACCGCCGCCTCAGCACTGAAGGCGCGCTGACGTCACTCGCCGGTCCCCCGCAAACTCCCCTTC
CCGGCCACCTTGGTCGCGTCCGCGCCGCCGCCGGCCCAGCCGGACCGCACCACGCGAGGCGCGAGATAGG
GGGGCACGGGCGCGACCATCTGCGCTGCGGCGCCGGCGACTCAGCGCTGCCTCAGTCTGCGGTGGGCAGC
GGAGGAGTCGTGTCGTGCCTGAGAGCGCAGTCGAATTCAAGCTGCTAGCAAGGATCCCCATAACTTCGTA
TAAAGTATCCTATACGAAGTTATATCAAAATAGGAAGACCAATGCTTCACCATCGACCCGAATTGCCAAG
CATCACCATCGACCCATAACTTCGTATAATGTATGCTATACGAAGTTATACTAGCTAGAGATATCGTCGA
CGGCCGCTTTACTTGTACATTATTACTTATACAGCTCATCCATGCCATACAAGAACAGGTGATGCCGACC
TTCTGAGCGTTCGTACTGCTCGACGATTGTGTAGTCCTCGTTGTGACTCGTGATGTCCAACTTGGTGTCC
ACGTAGTAGTAGCCAGGCAGCTGAACCGGCTTTTTGGCCATATATATAGTTTTGAACTCAACCAGGTAGT
GCCCGCCATCTTTGAGTTTAAGCGCCTGATGGATTTCGCCTTTAAGAACGCCATCGCGGGGGTACAGTCG
TTCTGTAGAGGCCTCCCACCCCATGGTCTTCTTCTGCATCACGGGGCCATCGGGGGGAAAATTTGTTCCG
CGCATCTTCACCTTGTAAATCAGGGTGCCGTCCTGCAGAGAGGAGTCTTGCGTGACAGTGACCAGCCCAC
CATCCTCAAAATTCATTACTCGTTCCCACTTAAATCCTTCAGGAAATGACAGTTTTTTGTAATCAGGTAT
ATCAGCAGGGTGTTTGACGTAAGCCTTGCTACCGTACATGAATTGAGGGCTGAGGATGTCCCAGGCGAAA
GGAAGGGGGCCACCTTTGGTAACCTTGAGCTTGGCGGTTTGTGTGCCCTCATATGGTCTTCCTTCACCCT
CACCTTCAATTTCAAACTCGTGCCCGTTCATGCTACCCTCCATTCTAACTTTGAATCTCATAAACTCCTT
AATTACTTCCTCACCCTTAGACACCATTGTCGACCCCGGGGCCGGTCCGGGATTCTCCTCGACGTCGCCA
CATGTGAGCAGAGAGCCCCGACCCTCAGATCTGCCACCGCTGCCACCCACCCGTGTTGTGCTGTGGGAGT
GGGGGTGTGGATGCGGATGAGGGAGAGTATTATTCTGTCCACCAGTGAATGTGTTGAAAGTGTGGAGAGG
CTGGATTCCTGGAATAGTGTTGGGAATCATGGTTATGGTATTGGGTGTCATCAGGGGAATGTCGTCTGGG
CTTCGGCGCATTGCCAGGGTATAGTCCGGAGGGCATGCTGTCCTCAGCACCACCTCATGGGGATGGATGG
ATTCACACTCGTGGTCCAGGTCTGTGTGTTTCATCTGAAGACTCATGATCTCCTCCTCAGGTGCGTGCGT
AAGATCATTGGTTGTAGTTCGTTGCGGACTACATCTCCTATGTACGTCGTGGCGCCTTTTGTCCTTCTTG
TAATAGAGGGCCGCGAAAGCCAGAATGTTCAGGAAAAGCAGGGAAGCTCCTACAGCTATGGTCACGGACA
GCTCTGTGCTGTAGTCCCTTTGGTCTACGCTAAATGGACTAGGCTGTTGTTTGGGGTCGTCTTGCTTAGC
GGTTGGAAATGCGCTGGTCACAGGGGTTGAGTTTTTCCGAGTTGGTCGAAGGGTGATGTCAGTGCTTGGG
ACCTTGGTGGTTGTACTTGTGTATTGGCTGATGTCATTGAGGTTATGCAAGTGGGGCACCAGCTCGAGTA
AGATACCGGTACCTCCGGCCAGACCGGCCGCGGAGAGGACGGTCAGCTGGGTGCCTCCTCCGAACAGATA
ACCGTCAACGTCGGAGAGCGAACAGTAATACTCAGCCTCATCTTCAGGCTGCGCATCCGAGATGGTCAGG
GCAGCCTTGGCCCCAAGGAGGGAGCCTGAGAATCGGCCAGGGGTCCAGGAATACTTCTTGTCGGTGTCAA
ATATAAGTGCCCTGGGGGCTTGGCCAGGCTTCTGCTGGAACCAGTTGGCATAATGACCACTGGTGACAGC
TCCAGTGCCGGAGCCACAAGTGAGAATGACTGTCCCTCCTGGGGACACAGTCACTGACGGCTCCTGAGTC
ACCACAGCCTGAGAACCGCCGCCTCCGGAACCACCACCGCCGCTGCCACCGCCACCAGAGCCGCCACCAC
CGGACAGAACCGTCAGTTGTGTTCCACCGCCAAACAAGTAGCCATCCACGTCGCTAAGAGAACAGTAATA
CTCGGCTTCGTCCTCAGGCTGAGCATCTGATATTGTCAAAGCTGCCTTTGCTCCCAGCAAAGATCCAGAA
AATCTACCTGGGGTCCAAGAATACTTCTTATCAGTATCAAAAATCAAAGCTCTTGGAGCTTGTCCTGGTT
TTTGTTGAAACCAATTTGCATAATGACCAGATGTGACGGCACCCGTACCACTTCCACAAGTAAGTATAAC
AGTACCACCTGGGCTAACGGTAACACTAGGTTCTTGGGTAACGACGGCCTGCAGGCCAGAAAGGCCCAGG
TCCTCCTCGCTGATCAGCTTCTGCTCGAATTCGTCACCAGTGGAACCTGGAACCCAGAGCAGCAGTACCC
ATAGCAGGAGTGTGTCTGTCTCCATGGTGGATATCCCCAAGCCGGTACCGAATTCTAGTATAACTTCGTA
TAGGATACTTTATACGAAGTTATCATTGGGATTCTTCCTATTTTGATCCAAGCATCACCATCGACCCTCT
AGTCCAGATCTCACCATCGACCCATAACTTCGTATAGCATACATTATACGAAGTTATGTCCCTCGAAGAG
GTTCGAATTCGATATCAAGCTTATCGATAATCAACCTCTGGATTACAAAATTTGTGAAAGATTGACTGGT
ATTCTTAACTATGTTGCTCCTTTTACGCTATGTGGATACGCTGCTTTAATGCCTTTGTATCATGCTATTG
CTTCCCGTATGGCTTTCATTTTCTCCTCCTTGTATAAATCCTGGTTGCTGTCTCTTTATGAGGAGTTGTG
GCCCGTTGTCAGGCAACGTGGCGTGGTGTGCACTGTGTTTGCTGACGCAACCCCCACTGGTTGGGGCATT
GCCACCACCTGTCAGCTCCTTTCCGGGACTTTCGCTTTCCCCCTCCCTATTGCCACGGCGGAACTCATCG
CCGCCTGCCTTGCCCGCTGCTGGACAGGGGCTCGGCTGTTGGGCACTGACAATTCCGTGGTGTTGTCGGG
GAAATCATCGTCCTTTCCTTGGCTGCTCGCCTGTGTTGCCACCTGGATTCTGCGCGGGACGTCCTTCTGC
TACGTCCCTTCGGCCCTCAATCCAGCGGACCTTCCTTCCCGCGGCCTGCTGCCGGCTCTGCGGCCTCTTC
CGCGTCTTCGCCTTCGCCCTCAGACGAGTCGGATCTCCCTTTGGGCCGCCTCCCCGCATCGATACCGTCG
ACCTCGACCCGGGCGGCCGCTTCGAGCAGACATGATAAGATACATTGATGAGTTTGGACAAACCACAACT
AGAATGCAGTGAAAAAAATGCTTTATTTGTGAAATTTGTGATGCTATTGCTTTATTTGTAACCATTATAA
GCTGCAATAAACAAGTTAACAACAACAATTGCATTCATTTTATGTTTCAGGTTCAGGGGGAGATGTGGGA
GGTTTTTTAAAGCAAGTAAAACCTCTACAAATGTGGTAAAATCGATAAGGATCTTCCTAGAGCATGGCTA
CGTAGATAAGTAGCATGGCGGGTTAATCATTAACTACAAGGAACCCCTAGTGATGGAGTTGGCCACTCCC
TCTCTGCGCGCTCGCTCGCTCACTGAGGCCGGGCGACCAAAGGTCGCCCGACGCCCGGGCTTTGCCCGGG
CGGCCTCAGTGAGCGAGCGAGCGCGCAGCTGCATTAATGAATCGGCCAACGCGCGGGGAGAGGCGGTTTG
CGTATTGGGCGCTCTTCCGCTTCCTCGCTCACTGACTCGCTGCGCTCGGTCGTTCGGCTGCGGCGAGCGG
TATCAGCTCACTCAAAGGCGGTAATACGGTTATCCACAGAATCAGGGGATAACGCAGGAAAGAACATGTG
AGCAAAAGGCCAGCAAAAGGCCAGGAACCGTAAAAAGGCCGCGTTGCTGGCGTTTTTCCATAGGCTCCGC
CCCCCTGACGAGCATCACAAAAATCGACGCTCAAGTCAGAGGTGGCGAAACCCGACAGGACTATAAAGAT
ACCAGGCGTTTCCCCCTGGAAGCTCCCTCGTGCGCTCTCCTGTTCCGACCCTGCCGCTTACCGGATACCT
GTCCGCCTTTCTCCCTTCGGGAAGCGTGGCGCTTTCTCATAGCTCACGCTGTAGGTATCTCAGTTCGGTG
TAGGTCGTTCGCTCCAAGCTGGGCTGTGTGCACGAACCCCCCGTTCAGCCCGACCGCTGCGCCTTATCCG
GTAACTATCGTCTTGAGTCCAACCCGGTAAGACACGACTTATCGCCACTGGCAGCAGCCACTGGTAACAG
GATTAGCAGAGCGAGGTATGTAGGCGGTGCTACAGAGTTCTTGAAGTGGTGGCCTAACTACGGCTACACT
AGAAGAACAGTATTTGGTATCTGCGCTCTGCTGAAGCCAGTTACCTTCGGAAAAAGAGTTGGTAGCTCTT
GATCCGGCAAACAAACCACCGCTGGTAGCGGTGGTTTTTTTGTTTGCAAGCAGCAGATTACGCGCAGAAA
AAAAGGATCTCAAGAAGATCCTTTGATCTTTTCTACGGGGTCTGACGCTCAGTGGAACGAAAACTCACGT
TAAGGGATTTTGGTCATGAGATTATCAAAAAGGATCTTCACCTAGATCCTTTTAAATTAAAAATGAAGTT
TTAAATCAATCTAAAGTATATATGAGTAAACTTGGTCTGACAGTTACCAATGCTTAATCAGTGAGGCACC
TATCTCAGCGATCTGTCTATTTCGTTCATCCATAGTTGCCTGACTCCCCGTCGTGTAGATAACTACGATA
CGGGAGGGCTTACCATCTGGCCCCAGTGCTGCAATGATACCGCGAGACCCACGCTCACCGGCTCCAGATT
TATCAGCAATAAACCAGCCAGCCGGAAGGGCCGAGCGCAGAAGTGGTCCTGCAACTTTATCCGCCTCCAT
CCAGTCTATTAATTGTTGCCGGGAAGCTAGAGTAAGTAGTTCGCCAGTTAATAGTTTGCGCAACGTTGTT
GCCATTGCTACAGGCATCGTGGTGTCACGCTCGTCGTTTGGTATGGCTTCATTCAGCTCCGGTTCCCAAC
GATCAAGGCGAGTTACATGATCCCCCATGTTGTGCAAAAAAGCGGTTAGCTCCTTCGGTCCTCCGATCGT
TGTCAGAAGTAAGTTGGCCGCAGTGTTATCACTCATGGTTATGGCAGCACTGCATAATTCTCTTACTGTC
ATGCCATCCGTAAGATGCTTTTCTGTGACTGGTGAGTACTCAACCAAGTCATTCTGAGAATAGTGTATGC
GGCGACCGAGTTGCTCTTGCCCGGCGTCAATACGGGATAATACCGCGCCACATAGCAGAACTTTAAAAGT
GCTCATCATTGGAAAACGTTCTTCGGGGCGAAAACTCTCAAGGATCTTACCGCTGTTGAGATCCAGTTCG
ATGTAACCCACTCGTGCACCCAACTGATCTTCAGCATCTTTTACTTTCACCAGCGTTTCTGGGTGAGCAA
AAACAGGAAGGCAAAATGCCGCAAAAAAGGGAATAAGGGCGACACGGAAATGTTGAATACTCATACTCTT
CCTTTTTCAATATTATTGAAGCATTTATCAGGGTTATTGTCTCATGAGCGGATACATATTTGAATGTATT
TAGAAAAATAAACAAATAGGGGTTCCGCGCACATTTCCCCGAAAAGTGCCACCTAAATTGTAAGCGTTAA
TATTTTGTTAAAATTCGCGTTAAATTTTTGTTAAATCAGCTCATTTTTTAACCAATAGGCCGAAATCGGC
AAAATCCCTTATAAATCAAAAGAATAGACCGAGATAGGGT
[37 nt withheld, positions 6551-6587]
AAAGAACGTGGACTCCAACGTCAAAGG
[49 nt withheld, positions 6615-6663]
T
[91 nt withheld, positions 6665-6755]
G
[124 nt withheld, positions 6757-6880]
CCCATTCGCCATTCAGGCTGCGCAACTGTTGGGAAGGGCGATCGGTGCGGGCCTCTTCGCTATTACGCCA
Features (pLannotate 1.2.2; 22 found; start..end, strand, type, name):
    213..660     +  promoter       hSyn promoter: human synapsin I promoter; confers neuron-specific expression (Kügler et al., 2003)
    690..723     -  protein_bind   lox2272: Cre-mediated recombination occurs in the 8-bp core sequence (GGATACTT). lox2272 sites are compatible with each other, but incompatible with loxP or loxN sites (Lee and Saito, 1988). Cre recombinase
    786..819     -  protein_bind   loxP: Cre-mediated recombination occurs in the 8-bp core sequence (GCATACAT). Cre recombinase
    866..1567    -  CDS            dTomato: dTomato is a basic (constitutively fluorescent) orange fluorescent protein published in 2004, derived from Discosoma sp.. It is reported to be a somewhat slowly-maturing dimer with low acid sensitivity.
   1658..2266    -  CDS            NLGN4X: NLGNX_MACMU - Also known as NLGN4. Experimental evidence at transcript level: Swiss-Prot protein existence level 2. Putative neuronal cell surface protein involved in cell-cell- interactions. From Macaca mulatta (Rhesus macaque).
   2342..3061    -  CDS            FAPα2: fluorogen-activating protein composed of a dimer of the L5-MG single-chain antibody fragment (Szent-Gyorgyi et al., 2008) binds malachite green derivatives to produce red fluorescence
   3113..3175    -  sig_peptide    Igκ leader: leader sequence from mouse immunoglobulin κ light chain
   3210..3243    +  protein_bind   lox2272: Cre-mediated recombination occurs in the 8-bp core sequence (GGATACTT). lox2272 sites are compatible with each other, but incompatible with loxP or loxN sites (Lee and Saito, 1988). Cre recombinase
   3314..3347    +  protein_bind   loxP: Cre-mediated recombination occurs in the 8-bp core sequence (GCATACAT). Cre recombinase
   3365..3389    +  misc_feature   MCS (fragment): pBluescript multiple cloning site
   3389..3977    +  misc_feature   WPRE: woodchuck hepatitis virus posttranscriptional regulatory element
   3978..3997    +  misc_feature   MCS (fragment): pBluescript multiple cloning site
   4026..4147    -  polyA_signal   SV40 poly(A) signal: SV40 polyadenylation signal
   4170..4238    -  CDS            large T antigen (fragment): large T antigen from SV40 (simian virus 40)
   4309..4442    +  repeat_region  AAV2 ITR: inverted terminal repeat of adeno-associated virus serotype 2 inverted
   4436..4492    -  CDS            lacI (fragment): lac repressor; lacI; The lac repressor binds to the lac operator to inhibit transcription in E. coli. This inhibition can be relieved by adding lactose or isopropyl-β-D-thiogalactopyranoside (IPTG).
   4675..5263    -  rep_origin     ori: high-copy-number ColE1/pMB1/pBR322/pUC origin of replication
   5434..6294    -  CDS            AmpR: β-lactamase; bla; confers resistance to ampicillin, carbenicillin, and related antibiotics
   6295..6399    -  promoter       AmpR promoter: bla
   6452..6880    -  rep_origin     f1 ori (sequence partly withheld): f1 bacteriophage origin of replication; arrow indicates direction of (+) strand synthesis
   6885..4       -  CDS            lacZα (fragment) (across the origin): LacZα fragment of β-galactosidase; lacZ fragment
   6949..131     -  repeat_region  AAV2 ITR (fragment) (across the origin): inverted terminal repeat of adeno-associated virus serotype 2 inverted
