[The description below was written by a language model from this plasmid's Addgene catalogue record and pLannotate feature annotations shown in this document.]
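Description:
pAAV.hSyn.FLEX.FAPdL5-POST-T2A-dTomato.FLEX.WPRE.SV40 is an adeno-associated virus transfer plasmid built on the pAAV-FLEX backbone for Cre-dependent expression in neurons. AAV2 inverted terminal repeats flank the expression cassette so that it can be packaged into recombinant AAV. The bacterial portion carries a ColE1/pUC-type origin, an f1 origin and the β-lactamase gene for ampicillin selection. The catalogue notes that the plasmid is recombination-prone and behaves as low copy. It lists a total size of 7,240 bp, whereas the sequenced record annotated here is 6,950 nt, and one ITR is annotated only as a fragment.

Expression is driven by the neuron-specific human synapsin 1 promoter. The coding sequence lies downstream in the antisense orientation, bracketed by oppositely oriented lox2272 and loxP pairs (a FLEX/DIO switch). Cre recombinase inverts the cassette and then excises one site of each pair, which locks the open reading frame in the sense orientation, so only Cre-expressing cells produce the protein. The open reading frame begins with a mouse Igκ leader that directs secretion. A myc tag is listed in the catalogue but not annotated. Next comes the dL5 fluorogen-activating protein, a tandem L5 antibody-fragment dimer that fluoresces on binding malachite green derivatives and is displayed extracellularly. It is fused to a neuroligin segment; the catalogue identifies this as the neuroligin-1 cytoplasmic domain for postsynaptic targeting, although the automated annotation matched a NLGN4 homologue. A T2A peptide from Thosea asigna virus then separates off dTomato as a cytoplasmic cell fill. A WPRE and an SV40 polyadenylation signal follow to enhance transcript stability and processing.

The construct is used for fluorescence-based labelling and quantification of synapses on genetically defined, Cre-expressing neuron types.
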