Addgene plasmid #105982: pAAV.hSyn.FLEX.FAPdL5-POST-T2A-dTomato.FLEX.WPRE.SV40
Purpose: This AAV plasmid in the presence of Cre recombinase expresses an extracellular dL5 FAP fused to the neuroligin-1 cytoplasmic domain for targeting to the synapse with a cell fill dTomato.
Depositing lab: Marcel Bruchez. Depositing organization: Carnegie Mellon University. Publication: Fluorescence-based quantitative synapse analysis for cell-type specific connectomics. Kuljis DA, Park E, Telmer CA, Lee J, Ackerman DS, Bruchez MP, Barth AL. eNeuro. 2019 Sep 23. pii: ENEURO.0193-19.2019. doi: 10.1523/ENEURO.0193-19.2019. PubMed 31548370.
Backbone
  Vector backbone: pAAV-FLEX
  Backbone size w/o insert (bp): 4894
  Total vector size (bp): 7240
  Vector type: Mammalian Expression, AAV, Cre/Lox
Growth in bacteria
  Bacterial resistance: Ampicillin, 100 μg/mL
  Growth temperature: 30°C
  Growth strain: NEB Stable
  Growth instructions: Plasmid is very unstable screen clones for recombination. Grow at 28oC if possible.
  Copy number: Low Copy
Gene/Insert
  Gene/Insert name: FLEX-FAPdL5-POST-T2A-dTomato.FLEX
  Species: H. sapiens (human), M. musculus (mouse), S. cerevisiae (budding yeast); Thosea asigna virus
  Insert size (bp): 2346
  Promoter: human synapsin 1
  Tag / fusion protein: FAPdL5-POST (N terminal on insert); T2A-dTomato (C terminal on insert); myc (N terminal on insert)
  Cloning method: Restriction Enzyme; 5′ cloning site BsrGI (not destroyed); 3′ cloning site KpnI partial (not destroyed)
  Sequencing primers: 5′ hSynF; 3′ WPRErev
Terms and licenses: Academic/Nonprofit Terms; Industry Terms: Not Available to Industry
How to cite: pAAV.hSyn.FLEX.FAPdL5-POST-T2A-dTomato.FLEX.WPRE.SV40 was a gift from Marcel Bruchez (Addgene plasmid # 105982 ; http://n2t.net/addgene:105982 ; RRID:Addgene_105982)
